Addgene plasmid #148182: pnEA-NvG-Dm4E-T_1-58_Z
Purpose: Bacterial Expression of Dm4E-T_1-58
Depositing lab: Elisa Izaurralde. Depositing organization: Max Planck Institute for Developmental Biology. Publication: 4E-BPs require non-canonical 4E-binding motifs and a lateral surface of eIF4E to repress translation. Igreja C, Peter D, Weiler C, Izaurralde E. Nat Commun. 2014 Sep 2;5:4790. doi: 10.1038/ncomms5790. PubMed 25179781.
Backbone
  Vector backbone: Unknown
  Vector type: Bacterial Expression
Growth in bacteria
  Bacterial resistance: Ampicillin, 100 μg/mL
  Growth temperature: 37°C
  Growth strain: DH5alpha
  Copy number: Low Copy
Gene/Insert
  Gene/Insert name: Dm4E-T_1-58 (alt name: 4E-T)
  Species: D. melanogaster (fly)
  Entrez Gene: 4E-T (a.k.a. Dmel_CG32016, CG11097, CG11232, CG32016, Dm4E-T, Dmel\CG32016)
  Cloning method: Unknown
Terms and licenses: Academic/Nonprofit Terms; Industry Terms: Not Available to Industry
Depositor comments: ORF extracted from CG32016 isoform C. NCBI:NM_166798.1 Plasmids from this collection were made available to the research community and donated after the lab closed. Please note that the sequence provided by the depositing laboratory may be theoretical/predicted or based on Sanger sequencing results. There may be discrepancies between sequencing results obtained by Addgene and the depositor sequence. If an Addgene verified sequence is not available, please contact before placing your order to request that our lab fully sequence the plasmid.
How to cite: pnEA-NvG-Dm4E-T_1-58_Z was a gift from Elisa Izaurralde (Addgene plasmid # 148182 ; http://n2t.net/addgene:148182 ; RRID:Addgene_148182)
