[The description below was written by a language model from this plasmid's Addgene catalogue record and pLannotate feature annotations shown in this document.]
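Description:
pnEA-NvG-Dm4E-T_1-58_Z is a 6,561 nt bacterial expression plasmid for producing an N-terminal fragment (residues 1–58) of the Drosophila melanogaster eIF4E-binding protein 4E-T in E. coli. The catalogue lists the backbone as unknown, but the annotated features show a pET-like, pBR322-derived architecture. It has a ColE1/pMB1-type origin together with the bom mobility region and the rop gene. Rop keeps copy number low, consistent with the "low copy" designation in the record. Selection is by ampicillin through the bla gene under its own promoter. Several tetracycline-resistance fragments and the tet promoter are present only as interrupted remnants of the parental vector and should not be functional.

The expression cassette is driven by a T7 promoter followed by a lac operator and the phage T7 gene 10 ribosome binding site, and a lacI gene is carried on the plasmid. Transcription therefore depends on a host supplying T7 RNA polymerase and is repressed until induced with IPTG or lactose. The open reading frame begins with Schistosoma japonicum glutathione S-transferase, followed after a short linker by the 4E-T fragment. According to the depositor, this fragment was taken from CG32016 isoform C. The short gap between GST and the insert may hold a protease site, but the record does not annotate one. A short match to the T7 gene 10B-derived SET1 solubility tag lies just before the T7 terminator, and it may simply be residual vector sequence.

The GST fusion allows affinity purification and pulldown experiments. This fits the associated study of how 4E-binding proteins engage eIF4E through canonical and non-canonical motifs to repress translation. The sequence is depositor-supplied and may be theoretical.
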