Features (pLannotate 1.2.2; 20 found; start..end, strand, type, name):
    104..208     +  promoter       AmpR promoter: bla
    209..1069    +  CDS            AmpR: β-lactamase; bla; confers resistance to ampicillin, carbenicillin, and related antibiotics
   1240..1828    +  rep_origin     ori: high-copy-number ColE1/pMB1/pBR322/pUC origin of replication
   2014..2156    -  misc_feature   bom: basis of mobility region from pBR322
   2258..2449    -  CDS            rop: Rop protein, which maintains plasmids at low copy number; rop
   2466..2846    +  CDS            YPB1_ECOLX: Protein predicted: Swiss-Prot protein existence level 4. From Escherichia coli.
   3088..3712    -  CDS            TcR (fragment): tetracycline efflux protein; tet; confers resistance to tetracycline
   3727..3748    -  protein_bind   CAP binding site: CAP binding activates transcription in the presence of cAMP. E. coli catabolite activator protein
   3761..4843    -  CDS            lacI: lac repressor; lacI; The lac repressor binds to the lac operator to inhibit transcription in E. coli. This inhibition can be relieved by adding lactose or isopropyl-β-D-thiogalactopyranoside (IPTG).
   4844..4921    -  promoter       lacI promoter: lacI
   4929..5208    -  CDS            TcR (fragment): tetracycline efflux protein; tet; confers resistance to tetracycline
   5230..5248    +  promoter       T7 promoter: promoter for bacteriophage T7 RNA polymerase
   5249..5273    +  protein_bind   lac operator: The lac repressor binds to the lac operator to inhibit transcription in E. coli. This inhibition can be relieved by adding lactose or isopropyl-β-D-thiogalactopyranoside (IPTG). lac repressor encoded by lacI
   5288..5310    +  RBS            RBS: efficient ribosome binding site from bacteriophage T7 gene 10 (Olins and Rangwala, 1989)
   5321..5971    +  CDS            GST: glutathione S-transferase from Schistosoma japonicum
   6031..6204    +  CDS            4E-T (fragment): 4ET_DROME - Experimental evidence at protein level: Swiss-Prot protein existence level 1. eIF4E1-binding protein that regulates translation and stability of mRNAs in processing bodies (P-bodies) (By similarity). Probably plays a role in P-bodies to coordinate the storage of translationally inactive mRNAs in the cytoplasm and prevent their degradation (By similarity). Acts as a binding platform for multiple RNA-binding proteins. Required for the formation of P-bodies (By similarity). From Drosophila melanogaster (Fruit fly).
   6245..6294    +  CDS            SET1 (fragment): solubility-enhancement tag derived from T7 phage gene 10B
   6302..6349    +  terminator     T7 terminator: transcription terminator for bacteriophage T7 RNA polymerase
   6372..6476    -  CDS            TcR (fragment): tetracycline efflux protein; tet; confers resistance to tetracycline
   6524..6552    -  promoter       tet promoter: E. coli promoter for tetracycline efflux protein gene
>Addgene plasmid #148182 | pnEA-NvG-Dm4E-T_1-58_Z | depositor full sequence | sequence record 290630 | Full Sequence
TTCTTGAAGACGAAAGGGCCTCGTGATACGCCTATTTTTATAGGTTAATGTCATGATAATAATGGTTTCT
TAGACGTCAGGTGGCACTTTTCGGGGAAATGTGCGCGGAACCCCTATTTGTTTATTTTTCTAAATACATT
CAAATATGTATCCGCTCATGAGACAATAACCCTGATAAATGCTTCAATAATATTGAAAAAGGAAGAGTAT
GAGTATTCAACATTTCCGTGTCGCCCTTATTCCCTTTTTTGCGGCATTTTGCCTTCCTGTTTTTGCTCAC
CCAGAAACGCTGGTGAAAGTAAAAGATGCTGAAGATCAGTTGGGTGCACGAGTGGGTTACATCGAACTGG
ATCTCAACAGCGGTAAGATCCTTGAGAGTTTTCGCCCCGAAGAACGTTTTCCAATGATGAGCACTTTTAA
AGTTCTGCTATGTGGCGCGGTATTATCCCGTGTTGACGCCGGGCAAGAGCAACTCGGTCGCCGCATACAC
TATTCTCAGAATGACTTGGTTGAGTACTCACCAGTCACAGAAAAGCATCTTACGGATGGCATGACAGTAA
GAGAATTATGCAGTGCTGCCATAACCATGAGTGATAACACTGCGGCCAACTTACTTCTGACAACGATCGG
AGGACCGAAGGAGCTAACCGCTTTTTTGCACAACATGGGGGATCATGTAACTCGCCTTGATCGTTGGGAA
CCGGAGCTGAATGAAGCCATACCAAACGACGAGCGTGACACCACGATGCCTGCAGCAATGGCAACAACGT
TGCGCAAACTATTAACTGGCGAACTACTTACTCTAGCTTCCCGGCAACAATTAATAGACTGGATGGAGGC
GGATAAAGTTGCAGGACCACTTCTGCGCTCGGCCCTTCCGGCTGGCTGGTTTATTGCTGATAAATCTGGA
GCCGGTGAGCGTGGGTCTCGCGGTATCATTGCAGCACTGGGGCCAGATGGTAAGCCCTCCCGTATCGTAG
TTATCTACACGACGGGGAGTCAGGCAACTATGGATGAACGAAATAGACAGATCGCTGAGATAGGTGCCTC
ACTGATTAAGCATTGGTAACTGTCAGACCAAGTTTACTCATATATACTTTAGATTGATTTAAAACTTCAT
TTTTAATTTAAAAGGATCTAGGTGAAGATCCTTTTTGATAATCTCATGACCAAAATCCCTTAACGTGAGT
TTTCGTTCCACTGAGCGTCAGACCCCGTAGAAAAGATCAAAGGATCTTCTTGAGATCCTTTTTTTCTGCG
CGTAATCTGCTGCTTGCAAACAAAAAAACCACCGCTACCAGCGGTGGTTTGTTTGCCGGATCAAGAGCTA
CCAACTCTTTTTCCGAAGGTAACTGGCTTCAGCAGAGCGCAGATACCAAATACTGTCCTTCTAGTGTAGC
CGTAGTTAGGCCACCACTTCAAGAACTCTGTAGCACCGCCTACATACCTCGCTCTGCTAATCCTGTTACC
AGTGGCTGCTGCCAGTGGCGATAAGTCGTGTCTTACCGGGTTGGACTCAAGACGATAGTTACCGGATAAG
GCGCAGCGGTCGGGCTGAACGGGGGGTTCGTGCACACAGCCCAGCTTGGAGCGAACGACCTACACCGAAC
TGAGATACCTACAGCGTGAGCTATGAGAAAGCGCCACGCTTCCCGAAGGGAGAAAGGCGGACAGGTATCC
GGTAAGCGGCAGGGTCGGAACAGGAGAGCGCACGAGGGAGCTTCCAGGGGGAAACGCCTGGTATCTTTAT
AGTCCTGTCGGGTTTCGCCACCTCTGACTTGAGCGTCGATTTTTGTGATGCTCGTCAGGGGGGCGGAGCC
TATGGAAAAACGCCAGCAACGCGGCCTTTTTACGGTTCCTGGCCTTTTGCTGGCCTTTTGCTCACATGTT
CTTTCCTGCGTTATCCCCTGATTCTGTGGATAACCGTATTACCGCCTTTGAGTGAGCTGATACCGCTCGC
CGCAGCCGAACGACCGAGCGCAGCGAGTCAGTGAGCGAGGAAGCGGAAGAGCGCCTGATGCGGTATTTTC
TCCTTACGCATCTGTGCGGTATTTCACACCGCATATATGGTGCACTCTCAGTACAATCTGCTCTGATGCC
GCATAGTTAAGCCAGTATACACTCCGCTATCGCTACGTGACTGGGTCATGGCTGCGCCCCGACACCCGCC
AACACCCGCTGACGCGCCCTGACGGGCTTGTCTGCTCCCGGCATCCGCTTACAGACAAGCTGTGACCGTC
TCCGGGAGCTGCATGTGTCAGAGGTTTTCACCGTCATCACCGAAACGCGCGAGGCAGCTGCGGTAAAGCT
CATCAGCGTGGTCGTGAAGCGATTCACAGATGTCTGCCTGTTCATCCGCGTCCAGCTCGTTGAGTTTCTC
CAGAAGCGTTAATGTCTGGCTTCTGATAAAGCGGGCCATGTTAAGGGCGGTTTTTTCCTGTTTGGTCACT
GATGCCTCCGTGTAAGGGGGATTTCTGTTCATGGGGGTAATGATACCGATGAAACGAGAGAGGATGCTCA
CGATACGGGTTACTGATGATGAACATGCCCGGTTACTGGAACGTTGTGAGGGTAAACAACTGGCGGTATG
GATGCGGCGGGACCAGAGAAAAATCACTCAGGGTCAATGCCAGCGCTTCGTTAATACAGATGTAGGTGTT
CCACAGGGTAGCCAGCAGCATCCTGCGATGCAGATCCGGAACATAATGGTGCAGGGCGCTGACTTCCGCG
TTTCCAGACTTTACGAAACACGGAAACCGAAGACCATTCATGTTGTTGCTCAGGTCGCAGACGTTTTGCA
GCAGCAGTCGCTTCACGTTCGCTCGCGTATCGGTGATTCATTCTGCTAACCAGTAAGGCAACCCCGCCAG
CCTAGCCGGGTCCTCAACGACAGGAGCACGATCATGCGCACCCGTGGCCAGGACCCAACGCTGCCCGAGA
TGCGCCGCGTGCGGCTGCTGGAGATGGCGGACGCGATGGATATGTTCTGCCAAGGGTTGGTTTGCGCATT
CACAGTTCTCCGCAAGAATTGATTGGCTCCAATTCTTGGAGTGGTGAATCCGTTAGCGAGGTGCCGCCGG
CTTCCATTCAGGTCGAGGTGGCCCGGCTCCATGCACCGCGACGCAACGCGGGGAGGCAGACAAGGTATAG
GGCGGCGCCTACAATCCATGCCAACCCGTTCCATGTGCTCGCCGAGGCGGCATAAATCGCCGTGACGATC
AGCGGTCCAGTGATCGAAGTTAGGCTGGTAAGAGCCGCGAGCGATCCTTGAAGCTGTCCCTGATGGTCGT
CATCTACCTGCCTGGACAGCATGGCCTGCAACGCGGGCATCCCGATGCCGCCGGAAGCGAGAAGAATCAT
AATGGGGAAGGCCATCCAGCCTCGCGTCGCGAACGCCAGCAAGACGTAGCCCAGCGCGTCGGCCGCCATG
CCGGCGATAATGGCCTGCTTCTCGCCGAAACGTTTGGTGGCGGGACCAGTGACGAAGGCTTGAGCGAGGG
CGTGCAAGATTCCGAATACCGCAAGCGACAGGCCGATCATCGTCGCGCTCCAGCGAAAGCGGTCCTCGCC
GAAAATGACCCAGAGCGCTGCCGGCACCTGTCCTACGAGTTGCATGATAAAGAAGACAGTCATAAGTGCG
GCGACGATAGTCATGCCCCGCGCCCACCGGAAGGAGCTGACTGGGTTGAAGGCTCTCAAGGGCATCGGTC
GAGATCCCGGTGCCTAATGAGTGAGCTAACTTACATTAATTGCGTTGCGCTCACTGCCCGCTTTCCAGTC
GGGAAACCTGTCGTGCCAGCTGCATTAATGAATCGGCCAACGCGCGGGGAGAGGCGGTTTGCGTATTGGG
CGCCAGGGTGGTTTTTCTTTTCACCAGTGAGACGGGCAACAGCTGATTGCCCTTCACCGCCTGGCCCTGA
GAGAGTTGCAGCAAGCGGTCCACGCTGGTTTGCCCCAGCAGGCGAAAATCCTGTTTGATGGTGGTTAACG
GCGGGATATAACATGAGCTGTCTTCGGTATCGTCGTATCCCACTACCGAGATATCCGCACCAACGCGCAG
CCCGGACTCGGTAATGGCGCGCATTGCGCCCAGCGCCATCTGATCGTTGGCAACCAGCATCGCAGTGGGA
ACGATGCCCTCATTCAGCATTTGCATGGTTTGTTGAAAACCGGACATGGCACTCCAGTCGCCTTCCCGTT
CCGCTATCGGCTGAATTTGATTGCGAGTGAGATATTTATGCCAGCCAGCCAGACGCAGACGCGCCGAGAC
AGAACTTAATGGGCCCGCTAACAGCGCGATTTGCTGGTGACCCAATGCGACCAGATGCTCCACGCCCAGT
CGCGTACCGTCTTCATGGGAGAAAATAATACTGTTGATGGGTGTCTGGTCAGAGACATCAAGAAATAACG
CCGGAACATTAGTGCAGGCAGCTTCCACAGCAATGGCATCCTGGTCATCCAGCGGATAGTTAATGATCAG
CCCACTGACGCGTTGCGCGAGAAGATTGTGCACCGCCGCTTTACAGGCTTCGACGCCGCTTCGTTCTACC
ATCGACACCACCACGCTGGCACCCAGTTGATCGGCGCGAGATTTAATCGCCGCGACAATTTGCGACGGCG
CGTGCAGGGCCAGACTGGAGGTGGCAACGCCAATCAGCAACGACTGTTTGCCCGCCAGTTGTTGTGCCAC
GCGGTTGGGAATGTAATTCAGCTCCGCCATCGCCGCTTCCACTTTTTCCCGCGTTTTCGCAGAAACGTGG
CTGGCCTGGTTCACCACGCGGGAAACGGTCTGATAAGAGACACCGGCATACTCTGCGACATCGTATAACG
TTACTGGTTTCACATTCACCACCCTGAATTGACTCTCTTCCGGGCGCTATCATGCCATACCGCGAAAGGT
TTTGCGCCATTCGATGGTGTCCGGGATCTCGACGCTCTCCCTTATGCGACTCCTGCATTAGGAAGCAGCC
CAGTAGTAGGTTGAGGCCGTTGAGCACCGCCGCCGCAAGGAATGGTGCATGCAAGGAGATGGCGCCCAAC
AGTCCCCCGGCCACGGGGCCTGCCACCATACCCACGCCGAAACAAGCGCTCATGAGCCCGAAGTGGCGAG
CCCGATCTTCCCCATCGGTGATGTCGGCGATATAGGCGCCAGCAACCGCACCTGTGGCGCCGGTGATGCC
GGCCACGATGCGTCCGGCGTAGAGGATCGAGATCTCGATCCCGCGAAATTAATACGACTCACTATAGGGG
AATTGTGAGCGGATAACAATTCCCCACTAGTAATAATTTTGTTTAACTTTAAGAAGGAGATATACCATGG
CCCCTATACTAGGTTATTGGAAAATTAAGGGCCTTGTGCAACCCACTCGACTTCTTTTGGAATATCTTGA
AGAAAAATATGAAGAGCATTTGTATGAGCGCGATGAAGGTGATAAATGGCGAAACAAAAAGTTTGAATTG
GGTTTGGAGTTTCCCAATCTTCCTTATTATATTGATGGTGATGTTAAATTAACACAGTCTATGGCCATCA
TACGTTATATAGCTGACAAGCACAACATGTTGGGTGGTTGTCCAAAAGAGCGTGCAGAGATTTCAATGCT
TGAAGGAGCGGTTTTGGATATTAGATACGGTGTTTCGAGAATTGCATATAGTAAAGACTTTGAAACTCTC
AAAGTTGATTTTCTTAGCAAGCTACCTGAAATGCTGAAAATGTTCGAAGATCGTTTATGTCATAAAACAT
ATTTAAATGGTGATCATGTAACCCATCCTGACTTCATGTTGTATGACGCTCTTGATGTTGTTTTATACAT
GGACCCAATGTGCCTGGATGCGTTCCCAAAATTAGTTTGTTTTAAAAAACGTATTGAAGCTATCCCACAA
ATTGATAAGTACTTGAAATCCAGCAAGTATATAGCATGGCCTTTGCAGGGCTGGCAAGCCACGTTTGGTG
GTGGCGACCATCCGCCAAAATCGGATGGTACCGGCAGCGGCGAAAACCTTTACTTCCAGGGCCATATGCT
CGAGCTTAAGATGGATACATCAAAGATTAGTGCCAGGTACTCGAAAGTAGACCTGTTAGCTCTAAGATAT
GAAGGTAAAAGTCGACAGCGCCCGCAATGTTCAACACGACTTGAATTGCAGACGCTAGGTTTTTGGAAAA
TTAATCTGAACACAGCTGCGTTAACCGTGTCCAGCGCCTATTCTTAAGGATCCTAATAGTCTAGAGCTAG
CCCTAGGAGATCCGGCTGCTAACAAAGCCCGAAAGGAAGCTGAGTTGGCTGCTGCCACCGCTGAGCAATA
ACTAGCATAACCCCTTGGGGCCTCTAAACGGGTCTTGAGGGGTTTTTTGCTGAAAGGAGGAACTATATCC
GGATATCCCGCAAGAGGCCCGGCAGTACCGGCATAACCAAGCCTATGCCTACAGCATCCAGGGTGACGGT
GCCGAGGATGACGATGAGCGCATTGTTAGATTTCATACACGGTGCCTGACTGCGTTAGCAATTTAACTGT
GATAAACTACCGCATTAAAGCTTATCGATGATAAGCTGTCAAACATGAGAA
